Addgene plasmid #30270: pETCON-HB50/design_43
Depositing lab: David Baker. Depositing organization: University of Washington. Publication: Community-Wide Assessment of Protein-Interface Modeling Suggests Improvements to Design Methodology. Fleishman SJ, Whitehead TA, Strauch EM, Corn JE, Qin S, Zhou HX, Mitchell JC, Demerdash ON, Takeda-Shitaka M, Terashi G, Moal IH, Li X, Bates PA, Zacharias M, Park H, Ko JS, Lee H, Seok C, Bourquard T, Bernauer J, Poupon A, Aze J, Soner S, Ovali SK, Ozbek P, Tal NB, Haliloglu T, Hwang H, Vreven T, Pierce BG, Weng Z, Perez-Cano L, Pons C, Fernandez-Recio J, Jiang F, Yang F, Gong X, Cao L, Xu X, Liu B, Wang P, Li C, Wang C, Robert CH, Guharoy M, Liu S, Huang Y, Li L, Guo D, Chen Y, Xiao Y, London N, Itzhaki Z, Schueler-Furman O, Inbar Y, Patapov V, Cohen M, Schreiber G, Tsuchiya Y, Kanamori E, Standley DM, Nakamura H, Kinoshita K, Driggers CM, Hall RG, Morgan JL, Hsu VL, Zhan J, Yang Y, Zhou Y, Kastritis PL, Bonvin AM, Zhang W, Camacho CJ, Kilambi KP, Sircar A, Gray JJ, Ohue M, Uchikoga N, Matsuzaki Y, Ishida T, Akiyama Y, Khashan R, Bush S, Fouches D, Tropsha A, Esquivel-Rodriguez J, Kihara D, Stranges PB, Jacak R, Kuhlman B, Huang SY, Zou X, Wodak SJ, Janin J, Baker D. J Mol Biol. 2011 Sep 29. 10.1016/j.jmb.2011.09.031 PubMed 22001016.
Backbone
  Vector backbone: pETCON
  Backbone size w/o insert (bp): 5400
  Vector type: Yeast Expression
Growth in bacteria
  Bacterial resistance: Ampicillin, 100 μg/mL
  Growth temperature: 37°C
  Growth strain: DH5alpha
  Copy number: High Copy
Gene/Insert
  Gene/Insert name: SC1918/H1 HA designed binding protein HB50
  Species: Designed Sequence
  Insert size (bp): 390
  Cloning method: Restriction Enzyme; 5′ cloning site NdeI (not destroyed); 3′ cloning site XhoI (not destroyed)
  Sequencing primers: 5′ UP-GS
Resource information
  A portion of this plasmid was derived from a plasmid made by: Designed sequence
Terms and licenses: Academic/Nonprofit Terms; Industry Terms: Not Available to Industry
How to cite: pETCON-HB50/design_43 was a gift from David Baker (Addgene plasmid # 30270 ; http://n2t.net/addgene:30270 ; RRID:Addgene_30270)
