[The description below was written by a language model from this plasmid's Addgene catalogue record.]
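Description:
pETCON-HB50/design_43 is a yeast expression plasmid built on the pETCON backbone (about 5.4 kb without insert) and carrying a roughly 390 bp computationally designed open reading frame. The insert, HB50 (also labelled design_43), is a de novo designed protein intended to bind the hemagglutinin (HA) of the 1918 H1 influenza virus (SC1918/H1 HA). It is not derived from a natural organism; the species field lists it as a designed sequence. The coding sequence was placed between NdeI and XhoI sites, both of which remain intact, so the design can be excised or swapped for other variants by restriction cloning.

In bacteria the plasmid is maintained at high copy and selected with ampicillin. The record gives no feature table and does not state the yeast promoter, yeast selection marker, yeast origin of replication, or any fusion partners or epitope tags flanking the insert, so these details cannot be confirmed from the available information. pETCON is generally known as a yeast surface display vector, in which inserts are expressed as fusions tethered to the cell wall so that binding to a labelled target can be measured on cells, but the specific architecture here is not documented in the entry.

The associated publication concerns a community-wide assessment of protein-interface modelling and its implications for design methodology. This suggests the construct is one of a set of designed binders that were experimentally tested for target binding and used as a benchmark for evaluating computational interface design. The record does not state whether this particular design bound HA.
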