>Addgene plasmid #30270 | pETCON-HB50/design_43 | depositor partial sequence | sequence record 13926 | Author sequence
CATATGAATGGTTTCCAACCTTTACACACAGCCGCAAGAAAGGGTCAATTGAAGTTCGTATGGGTAGAAT
TATTAAATGGTGCCGATGTCAACGCCAAAGATAAGAATGGTAGAACTCCATTGCATTTGGCTGCAAGAAA
CGGTCACTTGGAAGTTGTAAAATTGTTATTGGAAGCAGGTGCCGATGTAAATGCAAAAGACAAGAACGGT
AGAACACCTTTGCATTTGGCCGCTAGAAATGGTCACTTGGAAGTCGTTAAGTTATTGTTAGAAGCTGGTG
CAGATGTTAATGCTAAGGATAAGAACGGTAGAACCCCATTACATTTAGCCGCCAGAAACGGTCATTTGGA
AGTTGTCAAGTTGTTGTTAGAAGCAGGTGCCTACCTCGAG
