>Addgene plasmid #30270 | pETCON-HB50/design_43 | addgene partial sequence | sequence record 35444 | 30270 with GAL1
TCCCTACTTCATACATTTTCAATTAAGATGCAGTTACTTCGCTGTTTTTCAATATTTTCTGTTATTGCTT
CAGTTTTAGCACAGGAACTGACAACTATATGCGAGCAAATCCCCTCACCAACTTTAGAATCGACGCCGTA
CTCTTTGTCAACGACTACTATTTTGGCCAACGGGAAGGCAATGCAAGGAGTTTTTGAATATTACAAATCA
GTAACGTTTGTCAGTAATTGCGGTTCTCACCCCTCAACAACTAGCAAAGGCAGCCCCATAAACACACAGT
ATGTTTTTAAGGACAATAGCTCGACGATTGAAGGTAGATACCCATACGACGTTCCAGACTACGCTCTGCA
GGCTAGTGGTGGAGGAGGCTCTGGTGGAGGCGGTAGCGGAGGCGGAGGGTCGGCTAGCCATATGAATGGT
TTCCAACCTTTACACACAGCCGCAAGAAAGGGTCAATTGAAGTTCGTATGGGTAGAATTATTAAATGGTG
CCGATGTCAACGCCAAAGATAAGAATGGTAGAACTCCATTGCATTTGGCTGCAAGAAACGGTCACTTGGA
AGTTGTAAAATTGTTATTGGAAGCAGGTGCCGATGTAAATGCAAAAGACAAGAACGGTAGAACACCTTTG
CATTTGGCCGCTAGAAATGGTCACTTGGAAGTCGTTAAGTTATTGTTAGAAGCTGGTGCAGATGTTAATG
CTAAGGATAAGAACGGTAGAACCCCATTACATTTAGCCGCCAGAAACGGTCATTTGGAAGTTGTCAAGTT
GTTGTTAGAAGCAGGTGCCTACCTCGAGGGGGGCGGATCCGAACAAAAGCTTATTTCTGAAGAGGACTTG
TATAGA
